Addgene plasmid #147360: pAc5.1B-lambdaN-HA-DmNot1-Q1271A-dsRNAres_R
Purpose: Insect Expression of DmNot1-Q1271A-dsRNAres
Depositing lab: Elisa Izaurralde. Depositing organization: Max Planck Institute for Developmental Biology. Publication: The structural basis for the interaction between the CAF1 nuclease and the NOT1 scaffold of the human CCR4-NOT deadenylase complex. Petit AP, Wohlbold L, Bawankar P, Huntzinger E, Schmidt S, Izaurralde E, Weichenrieder O. Nucleic Acids Res. 2012 Nov;40(21):11058-72. doi: 10.1093/nar/gks883. Epub 2012 Sep 12. PubMed 22977175.
Backbone
  Vector backbone: Unknown
  Vector type: Insect Expression
Growth in bacteria
  Bacterial resistance: Ampicillin, 100 μg/mL
  Growth temperature: 37°C
  Growth strain: DH5alpha
  Copy number: Low Copy
Gene/Insert
  Gene/Insert name: DmNot1-Q1271A-dsRNAres
  Species: D. melanogaster (fly)
  Mutation: 10 silent mutations and two non silent N605S, K759M compared to the sequence given by NCBI: NM_001103772.2.
  Entrez Gene: Not1 (a.k.a. Dmel_CG34407, CG1874, CG1884, CG34407, Dmel\CG34407, Dmel_CG1874, Dmel_CG1884, NOT, NOT1, anon-EST:Liang-1.29, anon-WO0118547.221, clone 1.29, not1)
  Cloning method: Unknown
Terms and licenses: Academic/Nonprofit Terms; Industry Terms: Not Available to Industry
Depositor comments: Plasmids from this collection were made available to the research community and donated after the lab closed. Please note that the sequence provided by the depositing laboratory may be theoretical/predicted or based on Sanger sequencing results. There may be discrepancies between sequencing results obtained by Addgene and the depositor sequence. If an Addgene verified sequence is not available, please contact before placing your order to request that our lab fully sequence the plasmid.
How to cite: pAc5.1B-lambdaN-HA-DmNot1-Q1271A-dsRNAres_R was a gift from Elisa Izaurralde (Addgene plasmid # 147360 ; http://n2t.net/addgene:147360 ; RRID:Addgene_147360)
