[The description below was written by a language model from this plasmid's Addgene catalogue record and pLannotate feature annotations shown in this document.]
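Description:
pAc5.1B-lambdaN-HA-DmNot1-Q1271A-dsRNAres_R is an insect-cell expression plasmid of about 13 kb for producing a tagged, mutant form of Drosophila melanogaster NOT1, the scaffold subunit of the CCR4-NOT deadenylase complex. The catalogue lists the backbone as unknown, although the name and features point to a pAc5.1-type vector. In bacteria it is maintained through a ColE1/pUC-type origin and selected with ampicillin via the AmpR (β-lactamase) gene and its own promoter. The record lists it as low copy despite that origin. A tetracycline-resistance fragment and a short SV40 large T antigen fragment are also annotated, and these appear to be nonfunctional backbone remnants.

Expression is driven by the Drosophila actin 5C promoter, a strong constitutive promoter commonly used in fly cell lines, and terminated by an SV40 polyadenylation signal. Directly downstream of the promoter lie a short fragment of the bacteriophage lambda N protein and an HA epitope, the latter annotated as a partial match to a 3xHA tag. The large unannotated region that follows corresponds to the Not1 coding sequence. The lambda N peptide binds boxB RNA hairpins, so the fusion can be artificially tethered to a boxB-bearing reporter mRNA, while HA allows detection. A vector-derived V5 tag is annotated after the insert, but the record does not state whether it is translated in frame.

The insert carries the Q1271A substitution given in the name. Relative to the reference transcript it also has ten silent changes and two non-silent ones (N605S, K759M). The "dsRNAres" label indicates a version resistant to dsRNA-mediated knockdown, which would suit complementation experiments in cells depleted of endogenous NOT1.
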