Features (pLannotate 1.2.2; 10 found; start..end, strand, type, name):
     56..2568    +  promoter       Ac5 promoter: Drosophila melanogaster actin 5C promoter
   2588..2653    +  CDS            N (fragment): REGN_LAMBD - Experimental evidence at protein level: Swiss-Prot protein existence level 1. Plays a role as a transcriptional antitermination factor that allows the virus to initiate its lytic phase. Activates expression of the delayed viral early genes by modifying host RNA polymerase (RNAP) into a form that is resistant to termination signals. This antitermination function requires the host NusA protein which serves to stabilize the interaction between antitermination protein N and host RNA polymerase. From Escherichia phage lambda (Bacteriophage lambda).
   2678..2704    +  CDS            3xHA (fragment): three tandem HA epitope tags
  10263..10304   +  CDS            V5 tag: epitope tag from simian virus 5
  10404..10538   -  polyA_signal   SV40 poly(A) signal: SV40 polyadenylation signal
  10561..10645   -  CDS            large T antigen (fragment): large T antigen from SV40 (simian virus 40)
  10646..11116   +  CDS            TcR (fragment): tetracycline efflux protein; tet; confers resistance to tetracycline
  11160..11748   -  rep_origin     ori: high-copy-number ColE1/pMB1/pBR322/pUC origin of replication
  11919..12779   -  CDS            AmpR: β-lactamase; bla; confers resistance to ampicillin, carbenicillin, and related antibiotics
  12780..12884   -  promoter       AmpR promoter: bla
>Addgene plasmid #147360 | pAc5.1B-lambdaN-HA-DmNot1-Q1271A-dsRNAres_R | depositor full sequence | sequence record 289807 | Full Sequence
CTTCAAGGAATTAATTCTATATTCTAAAAACACAAATGATACTTCTAAAAAAAATCATGAATGGCATCAA
CTCTGAATCAAATCTTTGCAGATGCACCTACTTCTCATTTCCACTGTCACATCATTTTTCCAGATCTCGC
TGCCTGTTATGTGGCCCACAAACCAAGACACGTTTTATGGCCATTAAAGCTGGCTGATCGTCGCCAAACA
CCAAATACATATCAATATGTACATTCGAGAAAGAAGCGATCAAAGAAGCGTCTTCGGGCGAGTAGGAGAA
TGCGGAGGAGAAGGAGAACGAGCTGATCTAGTATCTCTCCACAATCCAATGCCAACTGACCAACTGGCCA
TATTCGGAGCAATTTGAAGCCAATTTCCATCGCCTGGCGATCGCTCCATTCTTGGCTATATGTTTTTCAC
CGTTCCCGGGGCCATTTTCAAAGACTCGTCGGTAAGATAAGATTGTGTCACTCGCTGTCTCTCTTCATTT
GTCGAAGAATGCTGAGGAATTTCGCGATGACGTCGGCGAGTATTTTGAAGAATGAGAATAATTTGTATTT
ATACGAAAATCAGTTAGTGGAATTTTCTACAAAAACATGTTATCTATAGATAATTTTGTTGCAAAATATG
TTGACTATGACAAAGATTGTATGTATATACCTTTAATGTATTCTCATTTTCTTATGTATTTATAATGGCA
ATGATGATACTGATGATATTTTAAGATGATGCCAGACCACAGGCTGATTTCTGCGTCTTTTGCCGAACGC
AGTGCATGTGCGGTTGTTGTTTTTTGGAATAGTTTCAATTTTCGGACTGTCCGCTTTGATTTCAGTTTCT
TGGCTTATTCAAAAAGCAAAGTAAAGCCAAAAAAGCGAGATGGCAATACCAAATGCGGCAAAACGGTAGT
GGAAGGAAAGGGGTGCGGGGCAGCGGAAGGAAGGGTGGGGCGGGGCGTGGCGGGGTCTGTGGCTGGGCGC
GACGTCACCGACGTTGGAGCCACTCCTTTGACCATGTGTGCGTGTGTGTATTATTCGTGTCTCGCCACTC
GCCGGTTGTTTTTTTCTTTTTATCTCGCTCTCTCTAGCGCCATCTCGTACGCATGCTCAACGCACCGCAT
GTTGCCGTGTCCTTTATGCGTCATTTTGGCTCGAAATAGGCAATTATTTAAACAAAGATTAGTCAACGAA
AACGCTAAAATAAATAAGTCTACAATATGGTTACTTATTGCCATGTGTGTGCAGCCAACGATAGCAACAA
AAGCAACAACACAGTGGCTTTCCCTCTTTCACTTTTTGTTTGCAAGCGCGTGCGAGCAAGACGGCACGAC
CGGCAAACGCAATTACGCTGACAAAGAGCAGACGAAGTTTTGGCCGAAAAACATCAAGGCGCCTGATACG
AATGCATTTGCAATAACAATTGCGATATTTAATATTGTTTATGAAGCTGTTTGACTTCAAAACACACAAA
AAAAAAAATAAAACAAATTATTTGAAAGAGAATTAGGAATCGGACAGCTTATCGTTACGGGCTAACAGCA
CACCGAGACGAAATAGCTTACCTGACGTCACAGCCTCTGGAAGAACTGCCGCCAAGCAGAGAGAGAGAGA
AAAAGAGGGAGAGCAGCTTAGACCGCATGTGCTTGTGTGTGAGGCGTCTCTCTCTTCGTCTCCTGTTTGC
GCAAACGCATAGACTGCACTGAGAAAATCGATTACCTATTTTTTATGAATGAATATTTGCACTATTACTA
TTCAAAACTATTAAGATAGCAATCACATTCAATAGCCAAATACTATACCACCTGAGCGATGCAACGAAAT
GATCAATTTGAGCAAAAATGCTGCATATTTAGGACGGCATCATTATAGAAATGCTTCTTGCTGTGTACTT
TTCTCTCGTCTGGCAGCTGTTTCGCCGTTATTGTTAAAACCGGCTTAAGTTAGGTGTGTTTTCTACGACT
AGTGATGCCCCTACTAGAAGATGTGTGTTGCACAAATGTCCCTGAATAACCAATTTGAAGTGCAGATAGC
AGTAAACGTAAGCTAATATGAATATTATTTAACTGTAATGTTTTAATATCGCTGGACATTACTAATAAAC
CCACTATAAACACATGTACATATGTATGTTTTGGCATACAATGAGTAGTTGGGGAAAAAATGTGTAAAAG
CACCGTGACCATCACAGCATAAAGATAACCAGCTGAAGTATCGAATATGAGTAACCCCCAAATTGAATCA
CATGCCGCAACTGATAGGACCCATGGAAGTACACTCTTCATGGCGATATACAAGACACACACAAGCACGA
ACACCCAGTTGCGGAGGAAATTCTCCGTAAATGAAAACCCAATCGGCGAACAATTCATACCCATATATGG
TAAAAGTTTTGAACGCGACTTGAGAGCGGAGAGCATTGCGGCTGATAAGGTTTTAGCGCTAAGCGGGCTT
TATAAAACGGGCTGCGGGACCAGTTTTCATATCACTACCGTTTGAGTTCTTGTGCTGTGTGGATACTCCT
CCCGACACAAAGCCGCTCCATCAGCCAGCAGTCGTCTAATCCAGAGACCCCGGATCGGGGTACCAACATG
GACGCACAAACACGACGACGTGAGCGTCGCGCTGAGAAACAAGCTCAATGGAAAGCTGCAAACGGTGGAT
CTCCTCCACATATGGCTTACCCATACGATGTTCCAGATTACGCTCCTCCAAGCTTAATTAAGATGAACGT
AGAGAGCCAACTGAAGACACCGCCAACGCACATTCGAAATCTGGTCAAGCACGTGAACAAGCGAAATTTT
AATGAGAGCAGCGAGCAAATAAATCAGTTCGTTAAAGAGCACGGCCTGGAAGCGGATCGCAGCAGCCTGC
GCCACCTGTTCTCCGTGATCAACTTCAGCGATCTCGTGCCATCAGTTACGGTCCAGCTGCAGGCGAAGCT
CCTGGGCATCCAGTTGGAGCGTCAGCTTCACAGTTCATCGTTTGTGTCCAACATCTGCTACGCTTTTGAC
CAGTTCTTCGCCAGCAACCAGAAGTCCCTGAAGCCTGTTGCGGTAGCGGATCTCGTTGGCCAGGTCGCCC
GACTGACCGGCATCAACAAGGTTTGTGAGTGCGTCTTTGCCTTGGCCTTGACCCACTCCTCGTACACAGA
ACTCAAACATTCTGCCAGGAACAACCTAAAAGGTAGCCTCAGCGAACTTATAGACTCTTACTTGGGTAAT
AAAGGCACCGGCCCAGCCGACAGCGGTCTCCGGGAGATCTCCTTCGATCTACTGCAGTATTTGCTGTGCT
GCCTTAGCGAGTACGTACAACCGCAGGTGGAAGCACAGTTTTTGATCAAGCTTCGTGAGGAGTTTCCGCG
CCAGGCGGTACCGCTGGTTCTAGCGCCGTTCCTTTACGGCTCGACGACGGCGACGATTGCGGGAGCAGGT
GCCAGCGAAACGGATGCGGAGGCCGAAGCGACGACTAATAGCAACAGCTCCAGTTTCGAAGCAGATGCTT
TGAACGAGGTGGGAATCGAGGATATTTATGACCATTTAAGCGAGATAATATTCACCAACCAGGGCAAAAA
TAATATTATGGACACATCTTGGATTAATCTAATCCTTGAAATCGGTTATGAATTTACATCGAGCGTTGAA
GAGTGTAAGAATCATTTGTGTTCCCGCGAGCGAGAACGCGCTGAGCTCCAGTCCAAAGATGTCGCCAAGA
TCGTGGGTCTTATGTGCCGACGGCACTCCTCCCTGCTCGATTGTAATGTGAATCTACCGACGCCGGCGAA
CTTCTGGCCTGGTCAGGGACAGGGCGGTGGCAGCAACAGCAGTGGCTCTTCGCAGACACAAATCACTCCG
CAGCAACAGAACCCGGGCAGCAGTAACAACAACGATGGCAGCGATGGCAATTCGTCCAGTGATAAGAAGG
ACAAGAAGGAGACGACGGAGGCCACGCAAACTTGGAAGCCAGATGTCTTTGTGCAGGCGCTCAAGGAGGT
GGTGCCTCAGCTCAACTGGAAGGACGTGTGCATGGAACTTGATCATCCCGAGTTCGTGCTGAAGGATCGC
ATCGGTTTGGAGCTTTTGCTCACCATCCTTCGGCTGGCCACTGGCTCTAACATATTTCCACATCCAGAAT
GCATTTACCGTCACTGGGCAAACACGGAAGGTCAGCTGTCGCTTATCGCGACAATGCTGAAGAACCCGGA
TCTCTTTTCCTTCGCCGACTTTGTATTTAGCCAGCCAGCGTTGGATGTGCTTAAGACAGCTCCGGATGCG
GACAATAAGGAGATCTCGTCCTGGAAGTCGCTTCACCTGGTGGAGGTGCTGCTCTCCATTGCGGACAAGG
GATACTATACGCAGGTCCATGAGCTATTCAAGTTCCCAGCGCAGAACTGTCCCGATGTGCTATTTTTGGC
CTTATTGAACACAAGTCCGCCTATGACGCCACTGCGTCAGGATCTGTTTAACCAACTGATACCAACGTTC
CTTGGCAACCATCCCAACTCGAACGTGATCTTGGCCAGCGCCTGGAGCTCGAACAGCTTCCAACTTCGTT
CCAATATCATGAATGCTATGTCCGAGTGGTATCTCCGAGGCAATGAGTTCGATCAGGTGAAACTGTCGCG
CATCCTGGATCTTGCCCAGGATTTAAAAGCGCTATCAGCGCTGCTCAACGCCCGTTCATTTTTATTCATT
ATCGACCTGGCTTGCCTTGCCTCTCGGCGCGAGTACCTGAAGCTGGAAAAGTGGCTTACCGATAAAATTC
GCGAACATGGAGAGCCTTTTATGCAGGCTATAATCAAGGTTCTGCACCGCCGCTGCCCGCAGGTTATCAA
CGCCAAAGTGCCAGAGGATCAGCTGCCTCCCAAGCAGGCGCAGCTTTTGCCCGAGACAGTTACAACCATG
ATCAACTGTCTGCAAACGTGCATCAATAACTGCATGCAGCCGGAGATGGTCGAAGTCATCATGCAAATGA
CCGCGAACGTGGCGATTATGGCTAACATGGCGCGTGCCCAACAGCAGCAGCAGCCAGGATTGGTTCCGCC
GCCTCCACCAACAATTCTGCGCGGCCATCGTGGTATGGATCTGCCTGGAGGCATAGTCCCTCCGCCACCG
CAGCAACCGTTCTCCGGAAACCTCAACGCGCAGATGTTTGGACCAGGAATGGATCCGCTAACGAATATGT
CCAACAACTTAGCCGGCCTCAACCTCAGCGGCCCGAACGGAGCATTTAATTTTGGAAACATGCTAACTTC
TCCATCGCGTCTGATGACTCCGGGAGCCAATCCCTATCCGCTGAACCTCATGCAGATGCCGCAGGCTCCG
CCACCACCCAACGTAGGAAACCTAGGCCGCATGCTGCCAGGGGGTCCACAACAGCAGACTCCAACGCCGA
CTCCAACGGCCCCCAATCCAAACAACCCTGTGATGGCCGATCTCCAGATACCTGTGTCAAAGGAAGTTGA
AGACGAGGTCAACTCATACTTTCAGCGCATCTACAACCACCAGCCGAATCCAACGCTGTCCATCGATGAA
GTGCTGGACATTTTGCAAAGATTTAAAGAGTCAAGTAACCGGCGCGAGCAGGAAGTCTTTTTGTGCATGC
TGCGCAATCTGTTCGAGGAATATCGCTTTTTCTGTCAATACCCAGAGAAAGAGCTACAGATTACTGCGCA
GCTATTTGGTGGCATTATTGATCGTAACCTGGTGCCCACTTTTGTTGCACTGGGCCTTTCTCTGCGCTGT
GTCTTGGATGCCCTCCGCAAGCCCGATGGATCTAAGCTTTACTATTTCGGTGTGACGGCACTGGACAGAT
TCAGAACTCGATTGCACACCTACAACAAATACTGCGAGCATATCCGCTCCATTCCTCACTTCTCTGACTT
CCCGCCGCACCTTATTCAGTATGTGGAATACGGAATGCACGGCCAGGAGCCGCCGCCGCAGAAGTTGATT
GGACTCAGCAATACGATTCCTTCGGCGATATCTAGCGGACCAGGAACGGAACCAATTTACAGGAATAGCT
CCATGTTAGGTAATATGCCCGCTGCCACCCCGGGATCGGGACCGAAATCAAACGCTGCTGTATCGCATGC
CACGAGAATGAAGTCCATCGCCAATGCCACCAATATCGACACACTTTTGGTGGCCAACCAGGAAGAGAAA
GTGACTGTGCCACCAGAGCCTGTGCAGGACAAAACTGCCTTTATTTTCAACAACTTGAGCCAGCTGAACA
TACCGCAGAAGTGCGATGAGATAAAGGAGATTATGACCAAGGAGTATTGGCCGTGGCTAGCGCAATATCT
GGTCCTCAAACGCGCATCAATGGAGTTCAACTTCCACACACTATATTACAACTTTTTGGATGCCCTTAAA
AACGGCGAGATCAACCGATTCGTAACCAAAGAGACCCTACGCAACATCAAGGTACTCTTGCGCTCCGATA
AGGGAGTTATTAATTTCTCCGATCGAAGTCTGTTGAAGAACCTCGGACACTGGTTGGGCATGATGACCTT
AGGTCGCAATCGCCCCATCCTGGCGTTGGATCTGGATCTTAAATCCCTTTTGGCTGAGGCTTACCACAAG
GGCCAGCAGGAACTGCTTTTTGTGGTTCCTTTCGTAGCCAAGATCCTTGAGTCATCCGCCAAGTCTCGCA
TCTTCCGATCGCCCAATCCATGGACAATGGGTATCATGTACGTGCTTGCTGAGCTTCACCAGGAGCCAGA
CCTTAAGCTGAACCTGAAGTTTGAAATCGAAGTACTCTGCAAAACACTTAATCTGGAGTTGGCCAAGTTG
CGACAAGTGATCTACCTGAAGGATCCCAATCGAACTCACCGGATTGAAGAGCAGATGTCGCAACCAAAAC
CGAAACAACTTGAGCCAGTGGCTTCTGCGCCAGCTCTACCGCGTGAACAGCAATCCCCGGCACAACCTCC
GCCACCACCACAACAGCAGCAACCACCGCAGCAGCAGGTACCTCCACCGCCATCCTCTGCGGACGTGGAC
GCCCAAAATGCGGCCGCTATGATGATGGCAGCGGGCGGAGCTAATAGTACTCCTGGATCGGTATCTTCGC
CCAATCTACCCACCGATTCCAGCCAGGTGGCACTACCGCCACCAGAGCCGCGCTATTCATACGTGGACGT
AAACGTGAGCAACTTCCAGCTTATTGGTCAGCAGTTGGTACTGCCACCCAATACTCCGTTCCTGCACGCC
AATCCCGGAATCAAACACATGGTCGTCAACGCCGTGGAGCGCACGATAACCGACTGGTTGCAGCCTATTG
TGGACCGAAGCATCCGCATTGCCTGTGCCACCACCGAGCAGATCATCCGCAAGGACTTCGCCCTGGATGC
TGACGAGAACCGAATGCGCACTGCCGCTCATCAGATGGTACGAAACCTTGCCGCCGGCATGGCCATGATT
ACCGGTAAGGATGAGATAGCGCGTGCTATTAGCCAGAATCTGCACAAGGCCTTGCTGTCGGGTCTAAATG
GGATGCCCAGCATGGCTGAGATCCAAGCTGCTGCTATGCAGTTAGCCAGCGAAAATGTTGAGCTAGTTTG
CGCTTTCATTCAGAAAACATCTGCTGAAAAGGCAGCCGCAGAGATCGATAGGCGTCTAAGCACCGATTTC
GAGACCAGAAAAATTGCTCGTGAAGAGGGCAACCGCTTTGTGGACGCCCAGATCCTCACCTATCAACAGG
AGCGTCTTCCAGAAGCAGTGCGCATCAAGGTGGGCGCGGCTCCAGCTACACTTTATGCTGTGTACTCGGA
GTTCGCTAGAAGCATACCTGGCTTCCAGCAGATGAGCGATCGCGATATTGCCCTGTTTGTGCCCAAGCCG
ACGGATTTGTCTCAGCCAAATGTGTTTGCTAATGATGATAGCATGGTATACGGGGAACTGGCTAGCAAAA
TGGAGGCCTTCATGAACACGGCAATCGGAGTGCCGACACTCCAGATCCAGGCTAGCAAGATGCACATGCT
ACTCAACGCCCTGATAGCGACGCGTCGACTGCGTGACCAAGAGTCTGCCTTTAATCTGCTGACCCGCGCG
GTCGAGGGTTTGACCGAAGGATTGGTCAATATGCATGAAAACATGGAGCAAATGAAGATGTACCAAAACA
TCCATCTCCGTATCCTTGGCTTGCTGAACAACAGTTTCGGTGCTCCAAACACAGAGCGAGCGGTAACAAA
GTGTTTCTTCGATATCCGAGAGGAGGTGCGATATAACGTGGAGGCAGCTCGCGCTTTGATTACGTCGCAC
TTTGTCAATCTGAATCAGTTTGACGGAATGCTACGCGACTGCATGGACAACGGAAACAATTATGTGGCTA
TATCGTTCGGTATCGCACTGCTGGAGCGCCTCATCATGGACGATCGAGTGATTAATATTGTTTCGGACAA
CGAATTCATGGCAACTGTTGAGCTGCTAGGTAGGCTGACCCAACACCGTCACCGCTACCCCGAGTGTATC
GTCAACGCCATCGACACCCTGTGGTCCGGCAATTTCAATAGCTCCTCCGATTATTCCCCCTTTAATGGAA
ACGACCGCTATCTGAGCGGCGCTAGCCACTATATTCATAGCGGAATGCACCATGTCCGCTCGTGTGACAC
CGACGACCCCCCCGGACTCCAGGAAAAAACCGAATTCTTGTTGAAAGACTGGGTGGCCTTGTATACCCAG
CAAAATCAACAATCGACCCGTGACGCCCGTAATTTTGGCGCCTTCGTGCAAAAAATGAATACCTACGGCA
TTTTGAAGACCGATGATCTGATTACGCGCTTCTTTCGTCAAGCTACCCATATCTGTACCGACGTCGTCTA
TCGTATGTTTGCTGAACCCAGCCTTCCCATTAATCAAGCTAAGAATAAAATTTTTCAATGGATTGACGCC
TTTGTGCACTTGATCGCCATGCTGGTCCGCCATTCGGGAGAGGCCGGCAACCCCACGACGAAAATTAATT
TGCTCAATAAAGTCTTGGGAATCGTCTTGGGCACCTTGATCAAAGATCACGAAATGCGCGGAGTGTCCTT
TCAACAAGTGGGATATCACCGTTTTTTTATGATGTTGTTTATGGAATTGTGTACCGCTGACGTCATCCTG
GAAAGCTTGATGCATAGCATCGTCAGCGCTTTTGCTTACACATATCACTTGTTGAATCCCAGCGTGGCTC
CGGGATTCTGCTTTGCTTGGTTGGAGCTCATTTCGCATCGCGTCTTCCTGGGCCGCATCCTGGTCCAAAT
TCCCGGGCAAAAGGGCTGGCCACTTTACGCTCAATTGCTGCAGGACCTTTTTAAATATCTTGCGCCCTTC
TTACGCAACACTGAGCTCGGCAAACCAGTCCAGCTTTTGTACAAGGGGACGCTACGTGTTCTGCTCGTTC
TGCTTCACGACTTCCCGGAGTTCTTGTGCGACTATCATTTTGGGTTCTGTGACACCATCCCGCCCAATTG
CGTCCAGATGCGTAACATCATCCTGTCGGCGTTTCCGCGCAACATGCGCTTGCCCGATCCCTTCACGCCC
AACCTAAAAGTGGACATGCTGTCGGACAGTAGTAATGCGCCTAAGGTGCTCAGTAGCTACATTATGAACA
TCCAGCCCGCGAACTTTAAGAAGGATTTGGACTCGTACCTCAAGGCCCGGGCGCCAGTTACTTTTCTATC
GGAATTACGTGGTCACTTGCAGGTGACAAGCGAGCCAGGAACTCGTTACAACATGGCGCTGATGAATGCT
CTGGTCATGTATGTGGGAACTCAGGCGATTGCTTTGATCAGAAACAAAAACTTTGTGCCCAACACCTCGA
ACATAGCACACAGCGCCCACATGGATATCTTCCAGAATCTTGCTGTTGACTTGGATACGGAGGGTCGCTA
TCTGTTCTTGAATGCGATTGCGAACCAGTTGCGCTATCCCAACAGCCACACGCACTACTTCAGCTGTGCG
GTGCTGCATCTGTTTGCCGAGGCCAACTCGGAGGCAATTCAGGAGCAGATCACTCGCGTACTTCTGGAAC
GATTGATCGTGAACCGCCCGCATCCTTGGGGACTGTTGATCACTTTTATTGAGCTGATCAAAAATCCCAT
CTACAAGTTCTGGGACCATGACTTTGTGCACTGTGCGCCAGAGATCACCAAGCTCTTTGAATCGGTGGCC
CGTTCCTGTCTGGCCAAGTCGAACGTCACCCAGCAGTTGAACATGCCCGTCGTCGATGGCGAGGGCCAGG
AGGTAGCCACCATCAACTGATCTAGAGGGCCCGCGGTTCGAAGGTAAGCCTATCCCTAACCCTCTCCTCG
GTCTCGATTCTACGCGTACCGGTCATCATCACCATCACCATTGAGTTTAAACCCGCTGATCAGCCTCGAC
TGTGCCTTCTAAGGCCTGAGCTCGCTGATCAGCCTCGATCGAGGATCCAGACATGATAAGATACATTGAT
GAGTTTGGACAAACCACAACTAGAATGCAGTGAAAAAAATGCTTTATTTGTGAAATTTGTGATGCTATTG
CTTTATTTGTAACCATTATAAGCTGCAATAAACAAGTTAACAACAACAATTGCATTCATTTTATGTTTCA
GGTTCAGGGGGAGGTGTGGGAGGTTTTTTAAAGCAAGTAAAACCTCTACAAATGTGGTATGGCTGATTAT
GATCAGTCGACCGATGCCCTTGAGAGCCTTCAACCCAGTCAGCTCCTTCCGGTGGGCGCGGGGCATGACT
ATCGTCGCCGCACTTATGACTGTCTTCTTTATCATGCAACTCGTAGGACAGGTGCCGGCAGCGCTCTGGG
TCATTTTCGGCGAGGACCGCTTTCGCTGGAGCGCGACGATGATCGGCCTGTCGCTTGCGGTATTCGGAAT
CTTGCACGCCCTCGCTCAAGCCTTCGTCACTGGTCCCGCCACCAAACGTTTCGGCGAGAAGCAGGCCATT
ATCGCCGGCATGGCGGCCGACGCGCTGGGCTACGTCTTGCTGGCGTTCGCGACGCGAGGCTGGATGGCCT
TCCCCATTATGATTCTTCTCGCTTCCGGCGGCATCGGGATGCCCGCGTTGCAGGCCATGCTGTCCAGGCA
GGTAGATGACGACCATCAGGGACAGCTTCAAGGATCGCTCGCGGCTCTTACCAGCCAGCAAAAGGCCAGG
AACCGTAAAAAGGCCGCGTTGCTGGCGTTTTTCCATAGGCTCCGCCCCCCTGACGAGCATCACAAAAATC
GACGCTCAAGTCAGAGGTGGCGAAACCCGACAGGACTATAAAGATACCAGGCGTTTCCCCCTGGAAGCTC
CCTCGTGCGCTCTCCTGTTCCGACCCTGCCGCTTACCGGATACCTGTCCGCCTTTCTCCCTTCGGGAAGC
GTGGCGCTTTCTCAATGCTCACGCTGTAGGTATCTCAGTTCGGTGTAGGTCGTTCGCTCCAAGCTGGGCT
GTGTGCACGAACCCCCCGTTCAGCCCGACCGCTGCGCCTTATCCGGTAACTATCGTCTTGAGTCCAACCC
GGTAAGACACGACTTATCGCCACTGGCAGCAGCCACTGGTAACAGGATTAGCAGAGCGAGGTATGTAGGC
GGTGCTACAGAGTTCTTGAAGTGGTGGCCTAACTACGGCTACACTAGAAGGACAGTATTTGGTATCTGCG
CTCTGCTGAAGCCAGTTACCTTCGGAAAAAGAGTTGGTAGCTCTTGATCCGGCAAACAAACCACCGCTGG
TAGCGGTGGTTTTTTTGTTTGCAAGCAGCAGATTACGCGCAGAAAAAAAGGATCTCAAGAAGATCCTTTG
ATCTTTTCTACGGGGTCTGACGCTCAGTGGAACGAAAACTCACGTTAAGGGATTTTGGTCATGAGATTAT
CAAAAAGGATCTTCACCTAGATCCTTTTAAATTAAAAATGAAGTTTTAAATCAATCTAAAGTATATATGA
GTAAACTTGGTCTGACAGTTACCAATGCTTAATCAGTGAGGCACCTATCTCAGCGATCTGTCTATTTCGT
TCATCCATAGTTGCCTGACTCCCCGTCGTGTAGATAACTACGATACGGGAGGGCTTACCATCTGGCCCCA
GTGCTGCAATGATACCGCGAGACCCACGCTCACCGGCTCCAGATTTATCAGCAATAAACCAGCCAGCCGG
AAGGGCCGAGCGCAGAAGTGGTCCTGCAACTTTATCCGCCTCCATCCAGTCTATTAATTGTTGCCGGGAA
GCTAGAGTAAGTAGTTCGCCAGTTAATAGTTTGCGCAACGTTGTTGCCATTGCTGCAGGCATCGTGGTGT
CACGCTCGTCGTTTGGTATGGCTTCATTCAGCTCCGGTTCCCAACGATCAAGGCGAGTTACATGATCCCC
CATGTTGTGCAAAAAAGCGGTTAGCTCCTTCGGTCCTCCGATCGTTGTCAGAAGTAAGTTGGCCGCAGTG
TTATCACTCATGGTTATGGCAGCACTGCATAATTCTCTTACTGTCATGCCATCCGTAAGATGCTTTTCTG
TGACTGGTGAGTACTCAACCAAGTCATTCTGAGAATAGTGTATGCGGCGACCGAGTTGCTCTTGCCCGGC
GTCAACACGGGATAATACCGCGCCACATAGCAGAACTTTAAAAGTGCTCATCATTGGAAAACGTTCTTCG
GGGCGAAAACTCTCAAGGATCTTACCGCTGTTGAGATCCAGTTCGATGTAACCCACTCGTGCACCCAACT
GATCTTCAGCATCTTTTACTTTCACCAGCGTTTCTGGGTGAGCAAAAACAGGAAGGCAAAATGCCGCAAA
AAAGGGAATAAGGGCGACACGGAAATGTTGAATACTCATACTCTTCCTTTTTCAATATTATTGAAGCATT
TATCAGGGTTATTGTCTCATGAGCGGATACATATTTGAATGTATTTAGAAAAATAAACAAATAGGGGTTC
CGCGCACATTTCCCCGAAAAGTGCCACCTGACGTCTAAGAAACCATTATTATCATGACATTAACCTATAA
AAATAGGCGTATCACGAGGCCCTTTCGT
